Addgene plasmid #33132: pAC-luc-CLK
Depositing lab: Michael Rosbash. Depositing organization: Brandeis University. Publication: A role for microRNAs in the Drosophila circadian clock. Kadener S, Menet JS, Sugino K, Horwich MD, Weissbein U, Nawathean P, Vagin VV, Zamore PD, Nelson SB, Rosbash M. Genes Dev. 2009 Sep 15;23(18):2179-91. Epub 2009 Aug 20. 10.1101/gad.1819509 PubMed 19696147.
Backbone
  Vector backbone: pAc5.1/V5-His B
  Backbone manufacturer: Invitrogen
  Modifications to backbone: pAc-Luciferase was constructed by ligation of the PCR product containing the Renilla Luciferase gene and an artificial poly-linker sequence into the parent vector.
  Vector type: Insect Expression, Luciferase
  Selectable markers: Hygromycin, Blasticidin
Growth in bacteria
  Bacterial resistance: Ampicillin, 100 μg/mL
  Growth temperature: 37°C
  Growth strain: DH5alpha
  Copy number: High Copy
Gene/Insert
  Gene/Insert name: CLK 3' UTR
  Species: D. melanogaster (fly)
  Entrez Gene: Clk (a.k.a. Dmel_CG7391, CG7391, CLK, CLOCK, Dmel\CG7391, Jerk, Jrk, PAS1, bHLHe10, clk, clock, dCLK, dCLK/JRK, dCLOCK, dClck, dClk, dClock, dclk, jrk)
  Promoter: Actin 5C
  Tag / fusion protein: Firefly Luciferase (N terminal on backbone)
  Cloning method: Restriction Enzyme; 5′ cloning site none (unknown if destroyed); 3′ cloning site none (unknown if destroyed)
  Sequencing primers: 5′ AC5
Terms and licenses: Academic/Nonprofit Terms; Industry Terms: Not Available to Industry
Depositor comments: pAc-Luc-clk was constructed by amplifying the genomic region containing the clk 3′ UTR plus 300 bases downstream from the annotated end of the mRNA and ligating the PCR product into pAc-Luciferase.
How to cite: pAC-luc-CLK was a gift from Michael Rosbash (Addgene plasmid # 33132 ; http://n2t.net/addgene:33132 ; RRID:Addgene_33132)
