[The description below was written by a language model from this plasmid's Addgene catalogue record.]
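Description:
pAC-luc-CLK is an insect-cell expression plasmid that serves as a luciferase 3′ UTR reporter. It is built on the commercial pAc5.1/V5-His B backbone. The plasmid is maintained in E. coli at high copy under ampicillin selection. The catalogue entry also lists hygromycin and blasticidin as selectable markers, but it does not describe the cassettes that would confer them, and no feature table is available to confirm their presence. Expression is driven by the Drosophila Actin 5C promoter, a strong constitutive promoter commonly used in fly cell lines such as S2 cells.

The parent construct, pAc-Luciferase, was made by ligating a PCR product carrying a luciferase coding sequence and an artificial polylinker into the backbone. The record is inconsistent about which luciferase this is: the backbone modification note calls it Renilla luciferase, while the tag field lists firefly luciferase upstream of the insert. The identity of the reporter should therefore be checked against the sequence. To make pAC-luc-CLK, a genomic fragment of D. melanogaster Clk (Clock, a core circadian transcription factor gene) was placed downstream of the luciferase. This fragment contains the Clk 3′ UTR plus about 300 bases beyond the annotated mRNA end, so it probably brings the native cleavage and polyadenylation signals with it. The restriction sites used for cloning are not recorded.

In this arrangement the luciferase transcript carries the Clk 3′ UTR, so reporter activity reflects post-transcriptional regulation acting through that UTR. The associated work concerns microRNAs in the Drosophila circadian clock, which fits use of the plasmid to test miRNA-mediated control of Clk in transfected insect cells.
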