>Addgene plasmid #33132 | pAC-luc-CLK | addgene partial sequence | sequence record 41739 | AC5 5'-ACACAAAGCCGCTCCATCAG-3'
AGATCTGGCGCGCCCCTAGGAAGCTTCACGTGATGGAAGACGCCAAAAACATAAAGAAAGGCCCGGCGCC
ATTCTATCCTCTAGAGGATGGAACCGCTGGAGAGCAACTGCATAAGGCTATGAAGAGATACGCCCTGGTT
CCTGGAACAATTGCTTTTACAGATGCACATATCGAGGTGAACATCACGTACGCGGAATACTTCGAAATGT
CCGTTCGGTTGGCAGAAGCTATGAAACGATATGGGCTGAATACAAATCACAGAATCGTCGTATGCAGTGA
AAACTCTCTTCAATTCTTTATGCCGGTGTTGGGCGCGTTATTTATCGGAGTTGCAGTTGCGCCCGCGAAC
GACATTTATAATGAACGTGAATTGCTCAACAGTATGAACATTTCGCAGCCTACCGTAGTGTTTGTTTCCA
AAAAGGGGTTGCAAAAAATTTTGAACGTGCAAAAAAAATTACCAATAATCCAGAAAATTATTATCATGGA
TTCTAAAACGGATTACCAGGGATTTCAGTCGATGTACACGTTCGTCACATCTCATCTACCTCCCGGTTTT
AATGAATACGATTTTGTACCAGAGTCCTTTGATCGTGACAAAACAATTGCACTGATAATGAATTCCTCTG
GATCTACTGGGTTACCTAAGGGTGTGGCCCTTCCGCATAGAACTGCCTGCGTCAGATTCTCGCATGCCAG
AGATCCTATTTTTGGCAATCAAATCATTCCGGATACTGCGATTTTAAGTGTTGTTCCATTCCATCACGGT
TTTGGAATGT
