>Addgene plasmid #33132 | pAC-luc-CLK | addgene partial sequence | sequence record 42238 | Luc-F 5'-CAGTCAAGTAACAACCGCGA-3'
TCCGAAGGTCTTACCGGAAAACTCGACGCAAGAAAAATCAGAGAGATCCTCATAAAGGCCAAGAAGGGCG
GAAAGTCCAAATTGTAACCGCGGGCGCGCGCTAGCGCGGCCGCGTAGTCAATAGGTATACCCACTGTATA
TAACACTCTGTAGCGATAGGAAAAGATAGAATTGTATAACTCCAGGCAACCCATATAACCACATATCCGT
GTATTATCAAGTTTGGCCTCTGGCTCTCTTTATCGAACCTCATCTATCGGAAGCCCAGAGCTAGTTGTAG
ATCTCAACAGACTGAGTATTGTCCCACCCCGCTCCCATTATGCGTTGTATATAACATAAACATAGGTGTA
CTATAGAAAAGGTCTCAAAAAAAAAAAATCCATTGTAAGTAGGTTCTAAATTGTTGTAGTTTGTAGCAAG
AACCCATCGTTTCCATAGGTTAGCCTTATCCAGTAAGTGCCATCGAGGCGCAAACAAGGATCTCTGATAC
GAAATCGAACCTTAAAACCTAATCCTAAGTTATTTGTATTCTAATATACTGAGAAGCGACTAACAAGCAA
ACGAGTTGAGCAAAGCTAATTCAATTCCATATTATTTTCAAGACTGGGCTTCGTCATTGAGGTCCTCGAG
TCTAGAGGGCCCGCGGTTCGAAGGTAAGCCTATCCCTAACCCTCTCCTCGGTCTCGATTCTACGCGTACC
GGTCATCATCACCATCACCATTGAGTTTAAACCCGCTGATCAGCCTCGACTGTGCCTTCTAAGGCCTGAG
CTCGCTGATCAGCCTCGATCGAGGATCCAGACATGATAAGATACATTGATGAGTTTGGAC
